Addgene plasmid #11508: pET32a-HD25Q
Depositing lab: Pamela Bjorkman. Depositing organization: California Institute of Technology. Publication: Inaugural Article: A linear lattice model for polyglutamine in CAG-expansion diseases. Bennett MJ, Huey-Tubman KE, Herr AB, West AP, Ross SA, Bjorkman PJ. Proc Natl Acad Sci U S A. 2002 Sep 3. 99(18):11634-9. 10.1073/pnas.182393899 PubMed 12193654.
Backbone
  Vector backbone: pET-32a
  Backbone manufacturer: Novagen
  Backbone size w/o insert (bp): 5900
  Vector type: Bacterial Expression
Growth in bacteria
  Bacterial resistance: Ampicillin, 100 μg/mL
  Growth temperature: 37°C
  Growth strain: DH5alpha
  Copy number: Unknown
Gene/Insert
  Gene/Insert name: huntingtin, exon 1, 25 glutamines (alt name: huntingtin (Huntington disease))
  Species: H. sapiens (human)
  Insert size (bp): 298
  Mutation: huntingtin exon 1 with 25 glutamines, vector modified-removed N-terminal His tag by digesting vector with MscI and NspV, filling in and blunt-end-ligating back together.
  GenBank ID: NM_002111
  Entrez Gene: HTT (a.k.a. HD, IT15, LOMARS)
  Tag / fusion protein: Trx (N terminal on backbone); His (C terminal on insert); His (out of frame) (C terminal on backbone)
  Cloning method: Restriction Enzyme; 5′ cloning site NcoI (not destroyed); 3′ cloning site BamHI (not destroyed)
  Sequencing primers: 5′ T7 promoter; 3′ T7 terminator
Resource information
  A portion of this plasmid was derived from a plasmid made by: A. Kazantsev
Terms and licenses: Academic/Nonprofit Terms; Industry Terms: Not Available to Industry
How to cite: pET32a-HD25Q was a gift from Pamela Bjorkman (Addgene plasmid # 11508 ; http://n2t.net/addgene:11508 ; RRID:Addgene_11508)
