[The description below was written by a language model from this plasmid's Addgene catalogue record and pLannotate feature annotations shown in this document.]
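Description:
pET32a-HD25Q is a bacterial expression plasmid built on the Novagen pET-32a backbone for producing human huntingtin (HTT) exon 1 with a 25-glutamine tract as a thioredoxin fusion protein in E. coli. The roughly 300 bp insert was cloned between NcoI and BamHI, both of which remain intact. Expression is driven by a T7 promoter with an adjacent lac operator, followed by the T7 gene 10 ribosome binding site and the TrxA coding sequence, and ends at the T7 terminator. The plasmid also carries lacI under its own promoter, so transcription is repressed until induction with IPTG in a host that supplies T7 RNA polymerase.

The vector was modified by cutting with MscI and NspV, filling in and religating. This removed the internal His tag that normally lies downstream of thioredoxin, and the feature table accordingly shows only a fragment of the S-Tag between TrxA and the insert. Purification instead depends on a His tag encoded at the C terminus of the insert, while the backbone's own C-terminal His tag is recorded as out of frame. The two short His-type fragments annotated downstream of the insert are consistent with this arrangement. The huntingtin sequence itself is not annotated in the feature table.

The plasmid is propagated through a pBR322-type ColE1 origin with rop and bom, and selected with ampicillin through β-lactamase. An f1 origin is also present, along with remnants of the tetracycline resistance gene that are not functional as a marker. The associated publication concerns a structural model for polyglutamine in CAG-expansion diseases, which suggests the plasmid was used to make soluble recombinant protein with a normal-length polyglutamine tract for such studies.
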