Features (pLannotate 1.2.2; 21 found; start..end, strand, type, name):
     26..73      -  terminator     T7 terminator: transcription terminator for bacteriophage T7 RNA polymerase
     81..130     -  CDS            SET1 (fragment): solubility-enhancement tag derived from T7 phage gene 10B
    140..157     -  CDS            9xHis (fragment): 9xHis affinity tag
    206..223     -  CDS            capTEV™ (fragment): composite tag for in vivo biotinylation, TEV protease cleavage, and 6xHis tagging
    533..554     -  CDS            S-Tag (fragment): affinity and epitope tag derived from pancreatic ribonuclease A
    569..895     -  CDS            TrxA: E. coli thioredoxin; trxA
    903..925     -  RBS            RBS: efficient ribosome binding site from bacteriophage T7 gene 10 (Olins and Rangwala, 1989)
    940..964     -  protein_bind   lac operator: The lac repressor binds to the lac operator to inhibit transcription in E. coli. This inhibition can be relieved by adding lactose or isopropyl-β-D-thiogalactopyranoside (IPTG). lac repressor encoded by lacI
    965..983     -  promoter       T7 promoter: promoter for bacteriophage T7 RNA polymerase
   1009..1288    +  CDS            TcR (fragment): tetracycline efflux protein; tet; confers resistance to tetracycline
   1296..1373    +  promoter       lacI promoter: lacI
   1374..2456    +  CDS            lacI: lac repressor; lacI; The lac repressor binds to the lac operator to inhibit transcription in E. coli. This inhibition can be relieved by adding lactose or isopropyl-β-D-thiogalactopyranoside (IPTG).
   2469..2490    +  protein_bind   CAP binding site: CAP binding activates transcription in the presence of cAMP. E. coli catabolite activator protein
   2505..2796    +  CDS            TcR (fragment): tetracycline efflux protein; tet; confers resistance to tetracycline
   2868..3248    -  CDS            YPB1_ECOLX: Protein predicted: Swiss-Prot protein existence level 4. From Escherichia coli.
   3265..3456    +  CDS            rop: Rop protein, which maintains plasmids at low copy number; rop
   3558..3697    +  misc_feature   bom: basis of mobility region from pBR322
   3883..4471    -  rep_origin     ori: high-copy-number ColE1/pMB1/pBR322/pUC origin of replication
   4642..5502    -  CDS            AmpR: β-lactamase; bla; confers resistance to ampicillin, carbenicillin, and related antibiotics
   5503..5607    -  promoter       AmpR promoter: bla
   5660..6088    -  rep_origin     f1 ori (sequence partly withheld): f1 bacteriophage origin of replication; arrow indicates direction of (+) strand synthesis
>Addgene plasmid #11508 | pET32a-HD25Q | addgene full sequence | sequence record 197574 | Addgene NGS Result
ATCCGGATATAGTTCCTCCTTTCAGCAAAAAACCCCTCAAGACCCGTTTAGAGGCCCCAAGGGGTTATGC
TAGTTATTGCTCAGCGGTGGCAGCAGCCAACTCAGCTTCCTTTCGGGCTTTGTTAGCAGCCGGATCTCAG
TGGTGGTGGTGGTGGTGCTCGAGTGCGGCCGCAAGCTTGTCGACGGAGCTCGAATTCGGATCCTAATGAT
GATGATGATGATGAGGTCGGTGCAGAGGCTCCTCAGCCACAGCTGGGCCTGGAGGAGGTGGAGGTGGAGG
TGGAGGAGGTTGTGGCTGAGGCAGCAGAGGCTGTGCCTGTGGAGGAGGTTGAGGAAGTTGAGGAGGTGGG
GGTGGAGGGGGAGGTGGTGGCGGTTGTTGCTGTTGCTGCTGTTGTTGCTGTTGCTGCTGTTGTTGCTGTT
GCTGCTGTTGTTGCTGTTGCTGCTGTTGGAAGCTTTTGAGGGACTCGAAGGCCTTCATCAGCTTTTCCAG
GGTCGCCATGGCCTTGTCGTCGTCGTCGGTACCCAGATCTGGGCTGTCCATGTGCTGGCGTTCGCCAGAA
CCAGAACCGGCCAGGTTAGCGTCGAGGAACTCTTTCAACTGACCTTTAGACAGTGCACCCACTTTGGTTG
CCGCCACTTCACCGTTTTTGAACAGCAGCAGAGTCGGGATACCACGGATGCCATATTTCGGCGCAGTGCC
AGGGTTTTGATCGATGTTCAGTTTTGCAACGGTCAGTTTGCCCTGATATTCGTCAGCGATTTCATCCAGA
ATCGGGGCGATCATTTTGCACGGACCGCACCACTCTGCCCAGAAATCGACGAGGATCGCCCCGTCCGCTT
TGAGTACATCCGTGTCAAAACTGTCGTCAGTCAGGTGAATAATTTTATCGCTCATATGTATATCTCCTTC
TTAAAGTTAAACAAAATTATTTCTAGAGGGGAATTGTTATCCGCTCACAATTCCCCTATAGTGAGTCGTA
TTAATTTCGCGGGATCGAGATCGATCTCGATCCTCTACGCCGGACGCATCGTGGCCGGCATCACCGGCGC
CACAGGTGCGGTTGCTGGCGCCTATATCGCCGACATCACCGATGGGGAAGATCGGGCTCGCCACTTCGGG
CTCATGAGCGCTTGTTTCGGCGTGGGTATGGTGGCAGGCCCCGTGGCCGGGGGACTGTTGGGCGCCATCT
CCTTGCATGCACCATTCCTTGCGGCGGCGGTGCTCAACGGCCTCAACCTACTACTGGGCTGCTTCCTAAT
GCAGGAGTCGCATAAGGGAGAGCGTCGAGATCCCGGACACCATCGAATGGCGCAAAACCTTTCGCGGTAT
GGCATGATAGCGCCCGGAAGAGAGTCAATTCAGGGTGGTGAATGTGAAACCAGTAACGTTATACGATGTC
GCAGAGTATGCCGGTGTCTCTTATCAGACCGTTTCCCGCGTGGTGAACCAGGCCAGCCACGTTTCTGCGA
AAACGCGGGAAAAAGTGGAAGCGGCGATGGCGGAGCTGAATTACATTCCCAACCGCGTGGCACAACAACT
GGCGGGCAAACAGTCGTTGCTGATTGGCGTTGCCACCTCCAGTCTGGCCCTGCACGCGCCGTCGCAAATT
GTCGCGGCGATTAAATCTCGCGCCGATCAACTGGGTGCCAGCGTGGTGGTGTCGATGGTAGAACGAAGCG
GCGTCGAAGCCTGTAAAGCGGCGGTGCACAATCTTCTCGCGCAACGCGTCAGTGGGCTGATCATTAACTA
TCCGCTGGATGACCAGGATGCCATTGCTGTGGAAGCTGCCTGCACTAATGTTCCGGCGTTATTTCTTGAT
GTCTCTGACCAGACACCCATCAACAGTATTATTTTCTCCCATGAAGACGGTACGCGACTGGGCGTGGAGC
ATCTGGTCGCATTGGGTCACCAGCAAATCGCGCTGTTAGCGGGCCCATTAAGTTCTGTCTCGGCGCGTCT
GCGTCTGGCTGGCTGGCATAAATATCTCACTCGCAATCAAATTCAGCCGATAGCGGAACGGGAAGGCGAC
TGGAGTGCCATGTCCGGTTTTCAACAAACCATGCAAATGCTGAATGAGGGCATCGTTCCCACTGCGATGC
TGGTTGCCAACGATCAGATGGCGCTGGGCGCAATGCGCGCCATTACCGAGTCCGGGCTGCGCGTTGGTGC
GGACATCTCGGTAGTGGGATACGACGATACCGAAGACAGCTCATGTTATATCCCGCCGTTAACCACCATC
AAACAGGATTTTCGCCTGCTGGGGCAAACCAGCGTGGACCGCTTGCTGCAACTCTCTCAGGGCCAGGCGG
TGAAGGGCAATCAGCTGTTGCCCGTCTCACTGGTGAAAAGAAAAACCACCCTGGCGCCCAATACGCAAAC
CGCCTCTCCCCGCGCGTTGGCCGATTCATTAATGCAGCTGGCACGACAGGTTTCCCGACTGGAAAGCGGG
CAGTGAGCGCAACGCAATTAATGTAAGTTAGCTCACTCATTAGGCACCGGGATCTCGACCGATGCCCTTG
AGAGCCTTCAACCCAGTCAGCTCCTTCCGGTGGGCGCGGGGCATGACTATCGTCGCCGCACTTATGACTG
TCTTCTTTATCATGCAACTCGTAGGACAGGTGCCGGCAGCGCTCTGGGTCATTTTCGGCGAGGACCGCTT
TCGCTGGAGCGCGACGATGATCGGCCTGTCGCTTGCGGTATTCGGAATCTTGCACGCCCTCGCTCAAGCC
TTCGTCACTGGTCCCGCCACCAAACGTTTCGGCGAGAAGCAGGCCATTATCGCCGGCATGGCGGCCCCAC
GGGTGCGCATGATCGTGCTCCTGTCGTTGAGGACCCGGCTAGGCTGGCGGGGTTGCCTTACTGGTTAGCA
GAATGAATCACCGATACGCGAGCGAACGTGAAGCGACTGCTGCTGCAAAACGTCTGCGACCTGAGCAACA
ACATGAATGGTCTTCGGTTTCCGTGTTTCGTAAAGTCTGGAAACGCGGAAGTCAGCGCCCTGCACCATTA
TGTTCCGGATCTGCATCGCAGGATGCTGCTGGCTACCCTGTGGAACACCTACATCTGTATTAACGAAGCG
CTGGCATTGACCCTGAGTGATTTTTCTCTGGTCCCGCCGCATCCATACCGCCAGTTGTTTACCCTCACAA
CGTTCCAGTAACCGGGCATGTTCATCATCAGTAACCCGTATCGTGAGCATCCTCTCTCGTTTCATCGGTA
TCATTACCCCCATGAACAGAAATCCCCCTTACACGGAGGCATCAGTGACCAAACAGGAAAAAACCGCCCT
TAACATGGCCCGCTTTATCAGAAGCCAGACATTAACGCTTCTGGAGAAACTCAACGAGCTGGACGCGGAT
GAACAGGCAGACATCTGTGAATCGCTTCACGACCACGCTGATGAGCTTTACCGCAGCTGCCTCGCGCGTT
TCGGTGATGACGGTGAAAACCTCTGACACATGCAGCTCCCGGAGACGGTCACAGCTTGTCTGTAAGCGGA
TGCCGGGAGCAGACAAGCCCGTCAGGGCGCGTCAGCGGGTGTTGGCGGGTGTCGGGGCGCAGCCATGACC
CAGTCACGTAGCGATAGCGGAGTGTATACTGGCTTAACTATGCGGCATCAGAGCAGATTGTACTGAGAGT
GCACCATTGCGGTGTGAAATACCGCACAGATGCGTAAGGAGAAAATACCGCATCAGGCGCTCTTCCGCTT
CCTCGCTCACTGACTCGCTGCGCTCGGTCGTTCGGCTGCGGCGAGCGGTATCAGCTCACTCAAAGGCGGT
AATACGGTTATCCACAGAATCAGGGGATAACGCAGGAAAGAACATGTGAGCAAAAGGCCAGCAAAAGGCC
AGGAACCGTAAAAAGGCCGCGTTGCTGGCGTTTTTCCATAGGCTCCGCCCCCCTGACGAGCATCACAAAA
ATCGACGCTCAAGTCAGAGGTGGCGAAACCCGACAGGACTATAAAGATACCAGGCGTTTCCCCCTGGAAG
CTCCCTCGTGCGCTCTCCTGTTCCGACCCTGCCGCTTACCGGATACCTGTCCGCCTTTCTCCCTTCGGGA
AGCGTGGCGCTTTCTCATAGCTCACGCTGTAGGTATCTCAGTTCGGTGTAGGTCGTTCGCTCCAAGCTGG
GCTGTGTGCACGAACCCCCCGTTCAGCCCGACCGCTGCGCCTTATCCGGTAACTATCGTCTTGAGTCCAA
CCCGGTAAGACACGACTTATCGCCACTGGCAGCAGCCACTGGTAACAGGATTAGCAGAGCGAGGTATGTA
GGCGGTGCTACAGAGTTCTTGAAGTGGTGGCCTAACTACGGCTACACTAGAAGGACAGTATTTGGTATCT
GCGCTCTGCTGAAGCCAGTTACCTTCGGAAAAAGAGTTGGTAGCTCTTGATCCGGCAAACAAACCACCGC
TGGTAGCGGTGGTTTTTTTGTTTGCAAGCAGCAGATTACGCGCAGAAAAAAAGGATCTCAAGAAGATCCT
TTGATCTTTTCTACGGGGTCTGACGCTCAGTGGAACGAAAACTCACGTTAAGGGATTTTGGTCATGAGAT
TATCAAAAAGGATCTTCACCTAGATCCTTTTAAATTAAAAATGAAGTTTTAAATCAATCTAAAGTATATA
TGAGTAAACTTGGTCTGACAGTTACCAATGCTTAATCAGTGAGGCACCTATCTCAGCGATCTGTCTATTT
CGTTCATCCATAGTTGCCTGACTCCCCGTCGTGTAGATAACTACGATACGGGAGGGCTTACCATCTGGCC
CCAGTGCTGCAATGATACCGCGAGACCCACGCTCACCGGCTCCAGATTTATCAGCAATAAACCAGCCAGC
CGGAAGGGCCGAGCGCAGAAGTGGTCCTGCAACTTTATCCGCCTCCATCCAGTCTATTAATTGTTGCCGG
GAAGCTAGAGTAAGTAGTTCGCCAGTTAATAGTTTGCGCAACGTTGTTGCCATTGCTGCAGGCATCGTGG
TGTCACGCTCGTCGTTTGGTATGGCTTCATTCAGCTCCGGTTCCCAACGATCAAGGCGAGTTACATGATC
CCCCATGTTGTGCAAAAAAGCGGTTAGCTCCTTCGGTCCTCCGATCGTTGTCAGAAGTAAGTTGGCCGCA
GTGTTATCACTCATGGTTATGGCAGCACTGCATAATTCTCTTACTGTCATGCCATCCGTAAGATGCTTTT
CTGTGACTGGTGAGTACTCAACCAAGTCATTCTGAGAATAGTGTATGCGGCGACCGAGTTGCTCTTGCCC
GGCGTCAATACGGGATAATACCGCGCCACATAGCAGAACTTTAAAAGTGCTCATCATTGGAAAACGTTCT
TCGGGGCGAAAACTCTCAAGGATCTTACCGCTGTTGAGATCCAGTTCGATGTAACCCACTCGTGCACCCA
ACTGATCTTCAGCATCTTTTACTTTCACCAGCGTTTCTGGGTGAGCAAAAACAGGAAGGCAAAATGCCGC
AAAAAAGGGAATAAGGGCGACACGGAAATGTTGAATACTCATACTCTTCCTTTTTCAATATTATTGAAGC
ATTTATCAGGGTTATTGTCTCATGAGCGGATACATATTTGAATGTATTTAGAAAAATAAACAAATAGGGG
TTCCGCGCACATTTCCCCGAAAAGTGCCACCTAAATTGTAAGCGTTAATATTTTGTTAAAATTCGCGTTA
AATTTTTGTTAAATCAGCTCATTTTTTAACCAATAGGCCGAAATCGGCAAAATCCCTTATAAATCAAAAG
AATAGACCGAGATAGGGT
[37 nt withheld, positions 5759-5795]
AAAGAACGTGGACTCCAACGTCAAAGG
[49 nt withheld, positions 5823-5871]
T
[91 nt withheld, positions 5873-5963]
G
[124 nt withheld, positions 5965-6088]
CCCATTCGCCA
