>Addgene plasmid #11508 | pET32a-HD25Q | addgene partial sequence | sequence record 18332 | T7 5'-TAATACGACTCACTATAGGG-3'
GAGCGATAAAATTATTCACCTGACTGACGACAGTTTTGACACGGATGTACTCAAAGCGGACGGGGCGATC
CTCGTCGATTTCTGGGCAGAGTGGTGCGGTCCGTGCAAAATGATCGCCCCGATTCTGGATGAAATCGCTG
ACGAATATCAGGGCAAACTGACCGTTGCAAAACTGAACATCGATCAAAACCCTGGCACTGCGCCGAAATA
TGGCATCCGTGGTATCCCGACTCTGCTGCTGTTCAAAAACGGTGAAGTGGCGGCAACCAAAGTGGGTGCA
CTGTCTAAAGGTCAGTTGAAAGAGTTCCTCGACGCTAACCTGGCCGGTTCTGGTTCTGGCGAACGCCAGC
ACATGGACAGCCCAGATCTGGGTACCGACGACGACGACAAGGCCATGGCGACCCTGGAAAAGCTGATGAA
GGCCTTCGAGTCCCTCAAAAGCTTCCAACAGCAGCAACAGCAACAACAGCAGCAACAGCAACAACAGCAG
CAACAGCAACAACAGCAGCAACAGCAACAACCGCCACCACCTCCCCCTCCACCCCCACCTCCTCAACTTC
CTCAACCTCCTCCACAGGCACAGCCTCTGCTGCCTCAGCCACAACCTCCTCCACCTCCACCTCCACCTCC
TCCAGGCCCAGCTGTGGCTGAGGAGCCTCTGCACCGACCTCATCATCATCATCATCATTAGGATCCGAAT
TCGAGCTCCGTCGACAAGCTTG
